>Addgene plasmid #123418 | TRBV5-6 | addgene full sequence | sequence record 244229 | Addgene NGS Result
ATGCGGTGTGAAATACCGCACAGATGCGTAAGGAGAAAATACCGCATCAGGCGCCATTCGCCATTCAGGC
TGCGCAACTGTTGGGAAGGGCGATCGGTGCGGGCCTCTTCGCTATTACGCCAGCTGGCGAAAGGGGGATG
TGCTGCAAGGCGATTAAGTTGGGTAACGCCAGGGTTTTCCCAGTCACGACGTTGTAAAACGACGGCCAGA
GAATTCGAGCTCGGTACCTCGCGAATACATCTAGATGGGGATCCACCGGTCGCCACCATGGGCCCCGGGC
TCCTCTGCTGGGCACTGCTTTGTCTCCTGGGAGCAGGCTTAGTGGACGCTGGAGTCACCCAAAGTCCCAC
ACACCTGATCAAAACGAGAGGACAGCAAGTGACTCTGAGATGCTCTCCTAAGTCTGGGCATGACACTGTG
TCCTGGTACCAACAGGCCCTGGGTCAGGGGCCCCAGTTTATCTTTCAGTATTATGAGGAGGAAGAGAGAC
AGAGAGGCAACTTCCCTGATCGATTCTCAGGTCACCAGTTCCCTAACTATAGCTCTGAGCTGAATGTGAA
CGCCTTGTTGCTGGGGGACTCGGCCCTCTATGAGACCTAAGGTGGTGGTGGTTCTGGTTCTGGTTCTGGT
GGTGGTTCTGGTGGTGGTCTCTGAACCCTGACCCTGCCGTGTACCAGCTGAGAGACTCTAAATCCAGTGA
CAAGTCTGTCTGCCTATTCACCGATTTTGATTCTCAAACAAATGTGTCACAAAGTAAGGATTCTGATGTG
TATATCACAGACAAAACTGTGCTAGACATGAGGTCTATGGACTTCAAGAGCAACAGTGCTGTGGCCTGGA
GCAACAAATCTGACTTTGCATGTGCAAACGCCTTCAACAACAGCATTATTCCAGAAGACACCTTCTTCCC
CAGCCCAGAAAGTTCCTGTGATGTCAAGCTGGTCGAGAAAAGCTTTGAAACAGATACGAACCTAAACTTT
CAAAACCTGTCAGTGATTGGGTTCCGAATCCTCCTCCTGAAAGTGGCCGGGTTTAATCTGCTCATGACGC
TGCGGCTGTGGTCCAGCTAAAGCGGCCGCGTCGACAATCAAATCGGATCCCGGGCCCGTCGACTGCAGAG
GCCTGCATGCAAGCTTGGTGTAATCATGGTCATAGCTGTTTCCTGTGTGAAATTGTTATCCGCTCACAAT
TCCACACAACATACGAGCCGGAAGCATAAAGTGTAAAGCCTGGGGTGCCTAATGAGTGAGCTAACTCACA
TTAATTGCGTTGCGCTCACTGCCCGCTTTCCAGTCGGGAAACCTGTCGTGCCAGCTGCATTAATGAATCG
GCCAACGCGCGGGGAGAGGCGGTTTGCGTATTGGGCGCTCTTCCGCTTCCTCGCTCACTGACTCGCTGCG
CTCGGTCGTTCGGCTGCGGCGAGCGGTATCAGCTCACTCAAAGGCGGTAATACGGTTATCCACAGAATCA
GGGGATAACGCAGGAAAGAACATGTGAGCAAAAGGCCAGCAAAAGGCCAGGAACCGTAAAAAGGCCGCGT
TGCTGGCGTTTTTCCATAGGCTCCGCCCCCCTGACGAGCATCACAAAAATCGACGCTCAAGTCAGAGGTG
GCGAAACCCGACAGGACTATAAAGATACCAGGCGTTTCCCCCTGGAAGCTCCCTCGTGCGCTCTCCTGTT
CCGACCCTGCCGCTTACCGGATACCTGTCCGCCTTTCTCCCTTCGGGAAGCGTGGCGCTTTCTCATAGCT
CACGCTGTAGGTATCTCAGTTCGGTGTAGGTCGTTCGCTCCAAGCTGGGCTGTGTGCACGAACCCCCCGT
TCAGCCCGACCGCTGCGCCTTATCCGGTAACTATCGTCTTGAGTCCAACCCGGTAAGACACGACTTATCG
CCACTGGCAGCAGCCACTGGTAACAGGATTAGCAGAGCGAGGTATGTAGGCGGTGCTACAGAGTTCTTGA
AGTGGTGGCCTAACTACGGCTACACTAGAAGAACAGTATTTGGTATCTGCGCTCTGCTGAAGCCAGTTAC
CTTCGGAAAAAGAGTTGGTAGCTCTTGATCCGGCAAACAAACCACCGCTGGTAGCGGTGGTTTTTTTGTT
TGCAAGCAGCAGATTACGCGCAGAAAAAAAGGATCTCAAGAAGATCCTTTGATCTTTTCTACGGGGTCTG
ACGCTCAGTGGAACGAAAACTCACGTTAAGGGATTTTGGTCATGAGATTATCAAAAAGGATCTTCACCTA
GATCCTTTTAAATTAAAAATGAAGTTTTAAATCAAGCCCAATCTGAATAATGTTACAACCAATTAACCAA
TTCTGATTAGAAAAACTCATCGAGCATCAAATGAAACTGCAATTTATTCATATCAGGATTATCAATACCA
TATTTTTGAAAAAGCCGTTTCTGTAATGAAGGAGAAAACTCACCGAGGCAGTTCCATAGGATGGCAAGAT
CCTGGTATCGGTCTGCGATTCCGACTCGTCCAACATCAATACAACCTATTAATTTCCCCTCGTCAAAAAT
AAGGTTATCAAGTGAGAAATCACCATGAGTGACGACTGAATCCGGTGAGAATGGCAAAAGTTTATGCATT
TCTTTCCAGACTTGTTCAACAGGCCAGCCATTACGCTCGTCATCAAAATCACTCGCATCAACCAAACCGT
TATTCATTCGTGATTGCGCCTGAGCGAGACGAAATACGCGATCGCTGTTAAAAGGACAATTACAAACAGG
AATCGAATGCAACCGGCGCAGGAACACTGCCAGCGCATCAACAATATTTTCACCTGAATCAGGATATTCT
TCTAATACCTGGAATGCTGTTTTTCCGGGGATCGCAGTGGTGAGTAACCATGCATCATCAGGAGTACGGA
TAAAATGCTTGATGGTCGGAAGAGGCATAAATTCCGTCAGCCAGTTTAGTCTGACCATCTCATCTGTAAC
ATCATTGGCAACGCTACCTTTGCCATGTTTCAGAAACAACTCTGGCGCATCGGGCTTCCCATACAAGCGA
TAGATTGTCGCACCTGATTGCCCGACATTATCGCGAGCCCATTTATACCCATATAAATCAGCATCCATGT
TGGAATTTAATCGCGGCCTCGACGTTTCCCGTTGAATATGGCTCATAACACCCCTTGTATTACTGTTTAT
GTAAGCAGACAGTTTTATTGTTCATGATGATATATTTTTATCTTGTGCAATGTAACATCAGAGATTTTGA
GACACGGGCCAGAGCTGCATCGCGCGTTTCGGTGATGACGGTGAAAACCTCTGACACATGCAGCTCCCGG
AGACGGTCACAGCTTGTCTGTAAGCGGATGCCGGGAGCAGACAAGCCCGTCAGGGCGCGTCAGCGGGTGT
TGGCGGGTGTCGGGGCTGGCTTAACTATGCGGCATCAGAGCAGATTGTACTGAGAGTGCACCAT
Features (pLannotate 1.2.2; 11 found; start..end, strand, type, name):
     57..214     -  CDS            lacZα (fragment): LacZα fragment of β-galactosidase; lacZ fragment
    268..591     +  CDS            TRBV5-6 (fragment): TVB56_HUMAN - Also known as TCRBV5S2 From Homo sapiens (Human).
    654..1067    +  CDS            TRAC: TRAC_HUMAN - Also known as TCRA. Experimental evidence at protein level: Swiss-Prot protein existence level 1. Constant region of T cell receptor (TR) alpha chain (PubMed:24600447). Alpha-beta T cell receptors are antigen specific receptors which are essential to the immune response and are present on the cell surface of T lymphocytes. Recognize peptide-major histocompatibility (MH) (pMH) complexes that are displayed by antigen presenting cells (APC), a prerequisite for efficient T cell adaptive immunity against pathogens (PubMed:25493333). Binding of alpha-beta TR to pMH complex initiates TR-
   1173..1189    -  protein_bind   lac operator: The lac repressor binds to the lac operator to inhibit transcription in E. coli. This inhibition can be relieved by adding lactose or isopropyl-β-D-thiogalactopyranoside (IPTG). lac repressor encoded by lacI
   1197..1227    -  promoter       lac promoter: promoter for the E. coli lac operon
   1242..1263    -  protein_bind   CAP binding site: CAP binding activates transcription in the presence of cAMP. E. coli catabolite activator protein
   1276..1368    -  CDS            lacI (fragment): lac repressor; lacI; The lac repressor binds to the lac operator to inhibit transcription in E. coli. This inhibition can be relieved by adding lactose or isopropyl-β-D-thiogalactopyranoside (IPTG).
   1551..2139    -  rep_origin     ori: high-copy-number ColE1/pMB1/pBR322/pUC origin of replication
   2317..3126    -  CDS            KanR: aminoglycoside phosphotransferase; aph(3')-Ia; confers resistance to kanamycin in bacteria or G418 (Geneticin®) in eukaryotes
   3233..3274    +  CDS            rop (fragment): Rop protein, which maintains plasmids at low copy number; rop
   3376..51      +  misc_feature   bom (fragment) (across the origin): basis of mobility region from pBR322
