[The description below was written by a language model from this plasmid's Addgene catalogue record and pLannotate feature annotations shown in this document.]
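Description:
TRBV5-6 is a small (about 3.4 kb) bacterial cloning plasmid built on the pUC57-kanamycin backbone, serving as a donor or library component for assembling T-cell receptor (TCR) constructs. It is maintained in E. coli at high copy number through a ColE1/pUC-type origin of replication and is selected with kanamycin via an aminoglycoside phosphotransferase (KanR) gene. The remaining backbone annotations are typical pUC remnants: a lacZα fragment, the lac promoter, lac operator and CAP binding site, and short fragments of lacI, rop and the pBR322 bom region. Although catalogued as a bacterial expression vector, nothing in the record points to intended protein production in bacteria. The lac elements lie on the opposite strand to the insert, and no mammalian promoter, polyadenylation signal or viral element is annotated.

The payload is the wild-type human TRBV5-6 gene segment, which encodes a variable (V) region of the TCR beta chain and is annotated as a partial coding sequence on the forward strand. Just downstream on the same strand, the feature table also detects a TRAC coding sequence, the constant region of the TCR alpha chain. The catalogue entry does not mention this element or explain its role, so how the two segments are arranged for assembly is not stated. The depositor notes Golden Gate as the cloning method, which relies on type IIS restriction enzymes to join modular fragments seamlessly in a defined order, although no such sites are annotated. The stated purpose is TCR construction, consistent with a system for cloning and expressing TCRs to test their antigen specificity and functional avidity.
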