Addgene plasmid #123418: TRBV5-6
Purpose: construction of TCR
Depositing lab: Catherine Wu. Depositing organization: Dana-Farber Cancer Institute. Publication: A cloning and expression system to probe T-cell receptor specificity and assess functional avidity to neoantigens. Hu Z, Anandappa AJ, Sun J, Kim J, Leet DE, Bozym DJ, Chen C, Williams L, Shukla SA, Zhang W, Tabbaa D, Steelman S, Olive O, Livak KJ, Kishi H, Muraguchi A, Guleria I, Stevens J, Lane WJ, Burkhardt UE, Fritsch EF, Neuberg D, Ott PA, Keskin DB, Hacohen N, Wu CJ. Blood. 2018 Nov 1;132(18):1911-1921. doi: 10.1182/blood-2018-04-843763. Epub 2018 Aug 27. PubMed 30150207.
Backbone
  Vector backbone: pUC57-kanamycin
  Vector type: Bacterial Expression
Growth in bacteria
  Bacterial resistance: Kanamycin, 50 μg/mL
  Growth temperature: 37°C
  Growth strain: DH5alpha
  Copy number: High Copy
Gene/Insert
  Gene/Insert name: TRBV5-6
  Species: H. sapiens (human)
  Mutation: WT
  Entrez Gene: TRBV5-6 (a.k.a. TCRBV5S2, TCRBV5S6, TRBV56)
  Cloning method: Unknown
Terms and licenses: Academic/Nonprofit Terms; Industry Terms: Not Available to Industry
Depositor comments: Cloning Method: Golden Gate.
How to cite: TRBV5-6 was a gift from Catherine Wu (Addgene plasmid # 123418 ; http://n2t.net/addgene:123418 ; RRID:Addgene_123418)
